Addgene plasmid #56633: YPet-Golgi-7
Purpose: Localization: Golgi, Excitation: 513, Emission: 527
Depositing lab: Michael Davidson. Depositing organization: Florida State University, Tallahassee.
Backbone
  Vector backbone: YPet
  Backbone size w/o insert (bp): 4750
  Vector type: Mammalian Expression
  Selectable markers: Neomycin (select with G418)
Growth in bacteria
  Bacterial resistance: Kanamycin, 50 μg/mL
  Growth temperature: 37°C
  Growth strain: DH5alpha
  Copy number: High Copy
Gene/Insert
  Gene/Insert name: Golgi (alt name: NM_001497.3)
  Species: H. sapiens (human)
  Mutation: aa 1-82 of NM_001497.3
  Entrez Gene: B4GALT1 (a.k.a. B4GAL-T1, CDG2D, CLDLFIB, GGTB2, GT1, GTB, beta4Gal-T1)
  Promoter: CMV
  Tag / fusion protein: YPet
  Cloning method: Unknown
  Sequencing primers: 5′ CMV-F; 3′ SV40pA-R
Terms and licenses: Academic/Nonprofit Terms; Industry Terms
Depositor comments: . Excitation = 513; Emission = 527
How to cite: YPet-Golgi-7 was a gift from Michael Davidson (Addgene plasmid # 56633 ; http://n2t.net/addgene:56633 ; RRID:Addgene_56633)
