[The description below was written by a language model from this plasmid's Addgene catalogue record.]
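Description:
YPet-Golgi-7 is a mammalian expression plasmid that produces a Golgi-targeted yellow fluorescent protein for live- or fixed-cell imaging. It is built on a YPet backbone of about 4.75 kb (excluding the insert), is maintained at high copy in E. coli under kanamycin selection, and carries a neomycin resistance marker that allows G418 selection of stably transfected mammalian cells. The record does not include a feature table, so the origin of replication and the exact arrangement of the marker cassette are not documented. The use of an SV40 polyA reverse sequencing primer suggests that an SV40 polyadenylation signal lies downstream of the expression cassette.

The insert is a fragment of human B4GALT1 (beta-1,4-galactosyltransferase 1) encoding amino acids 1–82, expressed from the CMV promoter as a fusion with YPet. This N-terminal region of the type II membrane enzyme contains its short cytoplasmic tail, transmembrane signal-anchor and part of the stem, which together are a widely used signal for retaining a fused protein in the Golgi, chiefly the trans-Golgi cisternae. The catalytic domain is not included, so the fragment serves as a localization sequence rather than an active enzyme. The record does not state the orientation of the fusion or the linker, although the "7" in the name may refer to linker length.

The recorded spectral values for YPet are excitation at 513 nm and emission at 527 nm. The construct is typically used as an organelle marker to visualise Golgi morphology, dynamics and trafficking, or as a colocalization reference alongside probes of other colours.
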