>Addgene plasmid #56633 | YPet-Golgi-7 | depositor partial sequence | sequence record 87522 | insert sequence
GAACGTCAGATCCGCTAGCATGAGGCTTCGGGAGCCGCTCCTGAGCGGCAGCGCCGCGATGCCAGGCGCG
TCCCTACAGCGGGCCTGCCGCCTGCTCGTGGCCGTCTGCGCTCTGCACCTTGGCGTCACCCTCGTTTACT
ACCTGGCTGGCCGCGACCTGAGCCGCCTGCCCCAACTGGTCGGAGTCTCCACACCGCTGCAGGGCGGCTC
GAACAGTGCCGCCGCCATCGGGCAGTCCTCCGGGGAGCTCCGGACCGGAGGGGCCAAGGATCCACCGGTC
GCCACCATGGTGAGCAAAGGCGAAGAGCTGTTCACCGGCGTGGTGCCCATCCTGGTGGAGCTGGACGGCG
ACGTGAACGGCCACAAGTTCAGCGTGAGCGGCGAGGGCGAGGGCGACGCCACCTACGGCAAGCTGACCCT
GAAGCTGCTGTGCACCACCGGCAAGCTGCCCGTGCCCTGGCCCACCCTGGTGACCACCCTGGGCTACGGC
GTGCAGTGCTTCGCCCGGTACCCCGACCACATGAAGCAGCACGACTTCTTCAAGAGCGCCATGCCCGAGG
GCTACGTGCAGGAGCGGACCATCTTCTTCAAGGACGACGGCAACTACAAGACCCGGGCCGAGGTGAAGTT
CGAGGGCGACACCCTGGTGAACCGGATCGAGCTGAAGGGCATCGACTTCAAGGAGGACGGCAACATCCTG
GGCCACAAGCTGGAGTACAACTACAACAGCCACAACGTGTACATCACCGCCGACAAGCAGAAGAACGGCA
TCAAGGCCAACTTCAAGATCCGGCACAACATCGAGGACGGCGGCGTGCAGCTGGCCGACCACTACCAGCA
GAACACCCCCATCGGCGACGGCCCCGTGCTGCTGCCCGACAACCACTACCTGAGCTACCAGAGCGCCCTG
TTCAAGGACCCCAACGAGAAGCGGGACCACATGGTGCTGCTGGAGTTCCTGACCGCCGCCGGCATCACCG
AGGGCATGAACGAGCTCTATAAGTAAAGCGGCCGCGACTCTAGATCATAATCAGCCATACCACATTGTAG
