>Addgene plasmid #56633 | YPet-Golgi-7 | addgene partial sequence | sequence record 108090 | CMV-F 5'-CGCAAATGGGCGGTAGGCGTG-3'
AGCAGAGCTGGTTTAGTGACCGTCAGATCCGCTAGCATGAGGCTTCGGGAGCCGCTCCTGAGCGGCAGCG
CCGCGATGCCAGGCGCGTCCCTACAGCGGGCCTGCCGCCTGCTCGTGGCCGTCTGCGCTCTGCACCTTGG
CGTCACCCTCGTTTACTACCTGGCTGGCCGCGACCTGAGCCGCCTGCCCCAACTGGTCGGAGTCTCCACA
CCGCTGCAGGGCGGCTCGAACAGTGCCGCCGCCATCGGGCAGTCCTCCGGGGAGCTCCGGACCGGAGGGG
CCAAGGATCCACCGGTCGCCACCATGGTGAGCAAAGGCGAAGAGCTGTTCACCGGCGTGGTGCCCATCCT
GGTGGAGCTGGACGGCGACGTGAACGGCCACAAGTTCAGCGTGAGCGGCGAGGGCGAGGGCGACGCCACC
TACGGCAAGCTGACCCTGAAGCTGCTGTGCACCACCGGCAAGCTGCCCGTGCCCTGGCCCACCCTGGTGA
CCACCCTGGGCTACGGCGTGCAGTGCTTCGCCCGGTACCCCGACCACATGAAGCAGCACGACTTCTTCAA
GAGCGCCATGCCCGAGGGCTACGTGCAGGAGCGGACCATCTTCTTCAAGGACGACGGCAACTACAAGACC
CGGGCCGAGGTGAAGTTCGAGGGCGACACCCTGGTGAACCGGATCGAGCTGAAGGGCATCGACTTCAAGG
AGGACGGCAACATCCTGGGCCACAAGCTGGAGTACAACTACAACAGCCACAACGTGTACATCACCGCCGA
CAAGCAGAAGAACGGCATCAAGGCCAACTTCAAGATCCGGCACAACATCGAGGACGGCGGCGTGCAGCTG
GCCGACCACTACCAGCAGAACACCCCCATCGGCGACGGCCCCGTGCTGCTGCA
